Addgene plasmid #181709: pAG416-GAL-TDP-43
Purpose: Galactose inducible expression of TDP-43
Depositing lab: Alejandro Chavez. Depositing organization: Columbia University.
Backbone
  Vector backbone: pAG416-GAL-ccdb
  Vector type: Yeast Expression
Growth in bacteria
  Bacterial resistance: Ampicillin, 100 μg/mL
  Growth temperature: 30°C
  Growth strain: NEB Stable
  Copy number: High Copy
Gene/Insert
  Gene/Insert name: TDP-43 (alt name: TAR DNA binding protein)
  Species: H. sapiens (human)
  Entrez Gene: TARDBP (a.k.a. ALS10, TDP-43)
  Cloning method: Gateway Cloning
Terms and licenses: Academic/Nonprofit Terms; Industry Terms: Not Available to Industry
How to cite: pAG416-GAL-TDP-43 was a gift from Alejandro Chavez (Addgene plasmid # 181709 ; http://n2t.net/addgene:181709 ; RRID:Addgene_181709)
