[The description below was written by a language model from this plasmid's Addgene catalogue record and pLannotate feature annotations shown in this document.]
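Description:
pAG416-GAL-TDP-43 is a yeast expression plasmid of about 6.9 kb for galactose-inducible production of human TDP-43 (TAR DNA binding protein, gene TARDBP) in Saccharomyces cerevisiae. It was made by Gateway recombination into the pAG416-GAL-ccdB destination vector, so the ccdB selection cassette has been replaced by the TARDBP coding sequence, which is now flanked by attB1 and attB2 sites. It is a shuttle vector. In E. coli it replicates from a high-copy ColE1/pUC-type origin and is selected with ampicillin through the bla gene. In yeast it is maintained through a CEN6/ARS element, which keeps it as a stable, low-copy centromeric plasmid, and it is selected by uracil prototrophy from the URA3 marker under its own promoter. URA3 also allows counterselection on 5-FOA to remove the plasmid.

The expression cassette consists of the GAL1 promoter, the TARDBP open reading frame and the CYC1 terminator. GAL1 is regulated by Gal4, so transcription can be switched on by growing cells in galactose. The feature table annotates no epitope tag or fluorescent fusion, so the protein appears to be expressed untagged. The remaining features are remnants of the pBluescript-derived pRS backbone: flanking T3 and T7 promoters, lac promoter/operator and lacZα fragments, multiple cloning site fragments, an f1 origin for single-stranded DNA production, and short lacI, bom and rop fragments. None of these has a role in yeast expression. The record gives the purpose only as inducible TDP-43 expression. Because the gene is also known as ALS10, an ALS-associated locus, constructs of this kind are generally used in yeast to model the consequences of TDP-43 overexpression.
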