Features (pLannotate 1.2.2; 24 found; start..end, strand, type, name):
     69..572     -  misc_feature   CEN/ARS: S. cerevisiae CEN6 centromere fused to an autonomously replicating sequence
    609..713     +  promoter       AmpR promoter: bla
    714..1574    +  CDS            AmpR: β-lactamase; bla; confers resistance to ampicillin, carbenicillin, and related antibiotics
   1745..2333    +  rep_origin     ori: high-copy-number ColE1/pMB1/pBR322/pUC origin of replication
   2516..2608    +  CDS            lacI (fragment): lac repressor; lacI; The lac repressor binds to the lac operator to inhibit transcription in E. coli. This inhibition can be relieved by adding lactose or isopropyl-β-D-thiogalactopyranoside (IPTG).
   2621..2642    +  protein_bind   CAP binding site: CAP binding activates transcription in the presence of cAMP. E. coli catabolite activator protein
   2657..2687    +  promoter       lac promoter: promoter for the E. coli lac operon
   2695..2711    +  protein_bind   lac operator: The lac repressor binds to the lac operator to inhibit transcription in E. coli. This inhibition can be relieved by adding lactose or isopropyl-β-D-thiogalactopyranoside (IPTG). lac repressor encoded by lacI
   2756..2774    +  promoter       T3 promoter: promoter for bacteriophage T3 RNA polymerase
   2798..3239    +  promoter       GAL1 promoter: S. cerevisiae GAL1; inducible promoter, regulated by Gal4
   3254..3274    +  misc_feature   MCS (fragment): pBluescript multiple cloning site
   3278..3302    +  protein_bind   attB1: mutant version of attB; recombination site for the Gateway® BP reaction BP Clonase™
   3308..4549    +  CDS            TARDBP: TADBP_HUMAN - Also known as TDP43. Experimental evidence at protein level: Swiss-Prot protein existence level 1. RNA-binding protein that is involved in various steps of RNA biogenesis and processing (PubMed:23519609). Preferentially binds, via its two RNA recognition motifs RRM1 and RRM2, to GU-repeats on RNA molecules predominantly localized within long introns and in the 3'UTR of mRNAs (PubMed:23519609, PubMed:24240615, PubMed:24464995). In turn, regulates the splicing of many non-coding and protein-coding RNAs including proteins involved in neuronal survival, as well as mRNAs that encode p
   4554..4578    -  protein_bind   attB2: mutant version of attB; recombination site for the Gateway® BP reaction BP Clonase™
   4582..4629    +  misc_feature   MCS (fragment): pBluescript multiple cloning site
   4630..4877    +  terminator     CYC1 terminator: S. cerevisiae CYC1; transcription terminator for CYC1
   4896..4914    -  promoter       T7 promoter: promoter for bacteriophage T7 RNA polymerase
   4922..5077    +  CDS            lacZα (fragment): LacZα fragment of β-galactosidase; lacZ fragment
   5081..5509    +  rep_origin     f1 ori (sequence partly withheld): f1 bacteriophage origin of replication; arrow indicates direction of (+) strand synthesis
   5537..5588    -  misc_feature   bom (fragment): basis of mobility region from pBR322
   5667..6470    -  CDS            URA3: orotidine-5'-phosphate decarboxylase, required for uracil biosynthesis; S. cerevisiae URA3; yeast auxotrophic marker, counterselectable with 5-fluoroorotic acid (5-FOA)
   6471..6686    -  promoter       URA3 promoter: S. cerevisiae URA3
   6694..6743    -  misc_feature   bom (fragment): basis of mobility region from pBR322
   6845..1       -  CDS            rop (fragment) (across the origin): Rop protein, which maintains plasmids at low copy number; rop
>Addgene plasmid #181709 | pAG416-GAL-TDP-43 | addgene full sequence | sequence record 430952 | Addgene NGS Result
GACGAAAGGGCCTCGTGATACGCCTATTTTTATAGGTTAATGTCATGATAATAATGGTTTCTTAGACGGA
TCGCTTGCCTGTAACTTACACGCGCCTCGTATCTTTTAATGATGGAATAATTTGGGAATTTACTCTGTGT
TTATTTATTTTTATGTTTTGTATTTGGATTTTAGAAAGTAAATAAAGAAGGTAGAAGAGTTACGGAATGA
AGAAAAAAAAATAAACAAAGGTTTAAAAAATTTCAACAAAAAGCGTACTTTACATATATATTTATTAGAC
AAGAAAAGCAGATTAAATAGATATACATTCGATTAACGATAAGTAAAATGTAAAATCACAGGATTTTCGT
GTGTGGTCTTCTACACAGACAAGATGAAACAATTCGGCATTAATACCTGAGAGCAGGAAGAGCAAGATAA
AAGGTAGTATTTGTTGGCGATCCCCCTAGAGTCTTTTACATCTTCGGAAAACAAAAACTATTTTTTCTTT
AATTTCTTTTTTTACTTTCTATTTTTAATTTATATATTTATATTAAAAAATTTAAATTATAATTATTTTT
ATAGCACGTGATGAAAAGGACCCAGGTGGCACTTTTCGGGGAAATGTGCGCGGAACCCCTATTTGTTTAT
TTTTCTAAATACATTCAAATATGTATCCGCTCATGAGACAATAACCCTGATAAATGCTTCAATAATATTG
AAAAAGGAAGAGTATGAGTATTCAACATTTCCGTGTCGCCCTTATTCCCTTTTTTGCGGCATTTTGCCTT
CCTGTTTTTGCTCACCCAGAAACGCTGGTGAAAGTAAAAGATGCTGAAGATCAGTTGGGTGCACGAGTGG
GTTACATCGAACTGGATCTCAACAGCGGTAAGATCCTTGAGAGTTTTCGCCCCGAAGAACGTTTTCCAAT
GATGAGCACTTTTAAAGTTCTGCTATGTGGCGCGGTATTATCCCGTATTGACGCCGGGCAAGAGCAACTC
GGTCGCCGCATACACTATTCTCAGAATGACTTGGTTGAGTACTCACCAGTCACAGAAAAGCATCTTACGG
ATGGCATGACAGTAAGAGAATTATGCAGTGCTGCCATAACCATGAGTGATAACACTGCGGCCAACTTACT
TCTGACAACGATCGGAGGACCGAAGGAGCTAACCGCTTTTTTGCACAACATGGGGGATCATGTAACTCGC
CTTGATCGTTGGGAACCGGAGCTGAATGAAGCCATACCAAACGACGAGCGTGACACCACGATGCCTGTAG
CAATGGCAACAACGTTGCGCAAACTATTAACTGGCGAACTACTTACTCTAGCTTCCCGGCAACAATTAAT
AGACTGGATGGAGGCGGATAAAGTTGCAGGACCACTTCTGCGCTCGGCCCTTCCGGCTGGCTGGTTTATT
GCTGATAAATCTGGAGCCGGTGAGCGTGGGTCTCGCGGTATCATTGCAGCACTGGGGCCAGATGGTAAGC
CCTCCCGTATCGTAGTTATCTACACGACGGGGAGTCAGGCAACTATGGATGAACGAAATAGACAGATCGC
TGAGATAGGTGCCTCACTGATTAAGCATTGGTAACTGTCAGACCAAGTTTACTCATATATACTTTAGATT
GATTTAAAACTTCATTTTTAATTTAAAAGGATCTAGGTGAAGATCCTTTTTGATAATCTCATGACCAAAA
TCCCTTAACGTGAGTTTTCGTTCCACTGAGCGTCAGACCCCGTAGAAAAGATCAAAGGATCTTCTTGAGA
TCCTTTTTTTCTGCGCGTAATCTGCTGCTTGCAAACAAAAAAACCACCGCTACCAGCGGTGGTTTGTTTG
CCGGATCAAGAGCTACCAACTCTTTTTCCGAAGGTAACTGGCTTCAGCAGAGCGCAGATACCAAATACTG
TTCTTCTAGTGTAGCCGTAGTTAGGCCACCACTTCAAGAACTCTGTAGCACCGCCTACATACCTCGCTCT
GCTAATCCTGTTACCAGTGGCTGCTGCCAGTGGCGATAAGTCGTGTCTTACCGGGTTGGACTCAAGACGA
TAGTTACCGGATAAGGCGCAGCGGTCGGGCTGAACGGGGGGTTCGTGCACACAGCCCAGCTTGGAGCGAA
CGACCTACACCGAACTGAGATACCTACAGCGTGAGCTATGAGAAAGCGCCACGCTTCCCGAAGGGAGAAA
GGCGGACAGGTATCCGGTAAGCGGCAGGGTCGGAACAGGAGAGCGCACGAGGGAGCTTCCAGGGGGAAAC
GCCTGGTATCTTTATAGTCCTGTCGGGTTTCGCCACCTCTGACTTGAGCGTCGATTTTTGTGATGCTCGT
CAGGGGGGCGGAGCCTATGGAAAAACGCCAGCAACGCGGCCTTTTTACGGTTCCTGGCCTTTTGCTGGCC
TTTTGCTCACATGTTCTTTCCTGCGTTATCCCCTGATTCTGTGGATAACCGTATTACCGCCTTTGAGTGA
GCTGATACCGCTCGCCGCAGCCGAACGACCGAGCGCAGCGAGTCAGTGAGCGAGGAAGCGGAAGAGCGCC
CAATACGCAAACCGCCTCTCCCCGCGCGTTGGCCGATTCATTAATGCAGCTGGCACGACAGGTTTCCCGA
CTGGAAAGCGGGCAGTGAGCGCAACGCAATTAATGTGAGTTAGCTCACTCATTAGGCACCCCAGGCTTTA
CACTTTATGCTTCCGGCTCGTATGTTGTGTGGAATTGTGAGCGGATAACAATTTCACACAGGAAACAGCT
ATGACCATGATTACGCCAAGCGCGCAATTAACCCTCACTAAAGGGAACAAAAGCTGGAGCTCTAGTACGG
ATTAGAAGCCGCCGAGCGGGTGACAGCCCTCCGAAGGAAGACTCTCCTCCGTGCGTCCTCGTCTTCACCG
GTCGCGTTCCTGAAACGCAGATGTGCCTCGCGCCGCACTGCTCCGAACAATAAAGATTCTACAATACTAG
CTTTTATGGTTATGAAGAGGAAAAATTGGCAGTAACCTGGCCCCACAAACCTTCAAATGAACGAATCAAA
TTAACAACCATAGGATGATAATGCGATTAGTTTTTTAGCCTTATTTCTGGGGTAATTAATCAGCGAAGCG
ATGATTTTTGATCTATTAACAGATATATAAATGCAAAAACTGCATAACCACTTTAACTAATACTTTCAAC
ATTTTCGGTTTGTATTACTTCTTATTCAAATGTAATAAAAGTATCAACAAAAAATTGTTAATATACCTCT
ATACTTTAACGTCAAGGAGAAAAAACCCCGGATTCTAGAACTAGTGGATCCCCCATCACAAGTTTGTACA
AAAAAGCAGGCTACAAAATGTCTGAATATATTCGGGTAACCGAAGATGAGAACGATGAGCCCATTGAAAT
ACCATCGGAAGACGATGGGACGGTGCTGCTCTCCACGGTTACAGCCCAGTTTCCAGGGGCGTGTGGGCTT
CGCTACAGGAATCCAGTGTCTCAGTGTATGAGAGGTGTCCGGCTGGTAGAAGGAATTCTGCATGCCCCAG
ATGCTGGCTGGGGAAATCTGGTGTATGTTGTCAACTATCCAAAAGATAACAAAAGAAAAATGGATGAGAC
AGATGCTTCATCAGCAGTGAAAGTGAAAAGAGCAGTCCAGAAAACATCCGATTTAATAGTGTTGGGTCTC
CCATGGAAAACAACCGAACAGGACCTGAAAGAGTATTTTAGTACCTTTGGAGAAGTTCTTATGGTGCAGG
TCAAGAAAGATCTTAAGACTGGTCATTCAAAGGGGTTTGGCTTTGTTCGTTTTACGGAATATGAAACACA
AGTGAAAGTAATGTCACAGCGACATATGATAGATGGACGATGGTGTGACTGCAAACTTCCTAATTCTAAG
CAAAGCCAAGATGAGCCTTTGAGAAGCAGAAAAGTGTTTGTGGGGCGCTGTACAGAGGACATGACTGAGG
ATGAGCTGCGGGAGTTCTTCTCTCAGTACGGGGATGTGATGGATGTCTTCATCCCCAAGCCATTCAGGGC
CTTTGCCTTTGTTACATTTGCAGATGATCAGATTGCGCAGTCTCTTTGTGGAGAGGACTTGATCATTAAA
GGAATCAGCGTTCATATATCCAATGCCGAACCTAAGCACAATAGCAATAGACAGTTAGAAAGAAGTGGAA
GATTTGGTGGTAATCCAGGTGGCTTTGGGAATCAGGGTGGATTTGGTAATAGCAGAGGGGGTGGAGCTGG
TTTGGGAAACAATCAAGGTAGTAATATGGGTGGTGGGATGAACTTTGGTGCGTTCAGCATTAATCCAGCC
ATGATGGCTGCCGCCCAGGCAGCACTACAGAGCAGTTGGGGTATGATGGGCATGTTAGCCAGCCAGCAGA
ACCAGTCAGGCCCATCGGGTAATAACCAAAACCAAGGCAACATGCAGAGGGAGCCAAACCAGGCCTTCGG
TTCTGGAAATAACTCTTATAGTGGCTCTAATTCTGGTGCAGCAATTGGTTGGGGATCAGCATCCAATGCA
GGGTCGGGCAGTGGTTTTAATGGAGGCTTTGGCTCAAGCATGGATTCTAAGTCTTCTGGCTGGGGAATGT
AAAACCCAGCTTTCTTGTACAAAGTGGTGATGGGCTGCAGGAATTCGATATCAAGCTTATCGATACCGTC
GACCTCGAGTCATGTAATTAGTTATGTCACGCTTACATTCACGCCCTCCCCCCACATCCGCTCTAACCGA
AAAGGAAGGAGTTAGACAACCTGAAGTCTAGGTCCCTATTTATTTTTTTATAGTTATGTTAGTATTAAGA
ACGTTATTTATATTTCAAATTTTTCTTTTTTTTCTGTACAGACGCGTGTACGCATGTAACATTATACTGA
AAACCTTGCTTGAGAAGGTTTTGGGACGCTCGAAGGCTTTAATTTGCGGCCGGTACCCAATTCGCCCTAT
AGTGAGTCGTATTACGCGCGCTCACTGGCCGTCGTTTTACAACGTCGTGACTGGGAAAACCCTGGCGTTA
CCCAACTTAATCGCCTTGCAGCACATCCCCCTTTCGCCAGCTGGCGTAATAGCGAAGAGGCCCGCACCGA
TCGCCCTTCCCAACAGTTGCGCAGCCTGAATGGCGAATGG
[124 nt withheld, positions 5081-5204]
C
[91 nt withheld, positions 5206-5296]
A
[49 nt withheld, positions 5298-5346]
CCTTTGACGTTGGAGTCCACGTTCTTT
[37 nt withheld, positions 5374-5410]
ACCCTATCTCGGTCTATTCTTTTGATTTATAAGGGATTTTGCCGATTTCGGCCTATTGGTTAAAAAATGA
GCTGATTTAACAAAAATTTAACGCGAATTTTAACAAAATATTAACGCTTACAATTTCCTGATGCGGTATT
TTCTCCTTACGCATCTGTGCGGTATTTCACACCGCATAGGGTAATAACTGATATAATTAAATTGAAGCTC
TAATTTGTGAGTTTAGTATACATGCATTTACTTATAATACAGTTTTTTAGTTTTGCTGGCCGCATCTTCT
CAAATATGCTTCCCAGCCTGCTTTTCTGTAACGTTCACCCTCTACCTTAGCATCCCTTCCCTTTGCAAAT
AGTCCTCTTCCAACAATAATAATGTCAGATCCTGTAGAGACCACATCATCCACGGTTCTATACTGTTGAC
CCAATGCGTCTCCCTTGTCATCTAAACCCACACCGGGTGTCATAATCAACCAATCGTAACCTTCATCTCT
TCCACCCATGTCTCTTTGAGCAATAAAGCCGATAACAAAATCTTTGTCGCTCTTCGCAATGTCAACAGTA
CCCTTAGTATATTCTCCAGTAGATAGGGAGCCCTTGCATGACAATTCTGCTAACATCAAAAGGCCTCTAG
GTTCCTTTGTTACTTCTTCTGCCGCCTGCTTCAAACCGCTAACAATACCTGGGCCCACCACACCGTGTGC
ATTCGTAATGTCTGCCCATTCTGCTATTCTGTATACACCCGCAGAGTACTGCAATTTGACTGTATTACCA
ATGTCAGCAAATTTTCTGTCTTCGAAGAGTAAAAAATTGTACTTGGCGGATAATGCCTTTAGCGGCTTAA
CTGTGCCCTCCATGGAAAAATCAGTCAAGATATCCACATGTGTTTTTAGTAAACAAATTTTGGGACCTAA
TGCTTCAACTAACTCCAGTAATTCCTTGGTGGTACGAACATCCAATGAAGCACACAAGTTTGTTTGCTTT
TCGTGCATGATATTAAATAGCTTGGCAGCAACAGGACTAGGATGAGTAGCAGCACGTTCCTTATATGTAG
CTTTCGACATGATTTATCTTCGTTTCCTGCAGGTTTTTGTTCTGTGCAGTTGGGTTAAGAATACTGGGCA
ATTTCATGTTTCTTCAACACTACATATGCGTATATATACCAATCTAAGTCTGTGCTCCTTCCTTCGTTCT
TCCTTCTGTTCGGAGATTACCGAATCAAAAAAATTTCAAGGAAACCGAAATCAAAAAAAAGAATAAAAAA
AAAATGATGAATTGAAAAGGTGGTATGGTGCACTCTCAGTACAATCTGCTCTGATGCCGCATAGTTAAGC
CAGCCCCGACACCCGCCAACACCCGCTGACGCGCCCTGACGGGCTTGTCTGCTCCCGGCATCCGCTTACA
GACAAGCTGTGACCGTCTCCGGGAGCTGCATGTGTCAGAGGTTTTCACCGTCATCACCGAAACGCGCGA
