>Addgene plasmid #181709 | pAG416-GAL-TDP-43 | depositor partial sequence | sequence record 351414 | Insert Sequence
ATGTCTGAATATATTCGGGTAACCGAAGATGAGAACGATGAGCCCATTGAAATACCATCGGAAGACGATG
GGACGGTGCTGCTCTCCACGGTTACAGCCCAGTTTCCAGGGGCGTGTGGGCTTCGCTACAGGAATCCAGT
GTCTCAGTGTATGAGAGGTGTCCGGCTGGTAGAAGGAATTCTGCATGCCCCAGATGCTGGCTGGGGAAAT
CTGGTGTATGTTGTCAACTATCCAAAAGATAACAAAAGAAAAATGGATGAGACAGATGCTTCATCAGCAG
TGAAAGTGAAAAGAGCAGTCCAGAAAACATCCGATTTAATAGTGTTGGGTCTCCCATGGAAAACAACCGA
ACAGGACCTGAAAGAGTATTTTAGTACCTTTGGAGAAGTTCTTATGGTGCAGGTCAAGAAAGATCTTAAG
ACTGGTCATTCAAAGGGGTTTGGCTTTGTTCGTTTTACGGAATATGAAACACAAGTGAAAGTAATGTCAC
AGCGACATATGATAGATGGACGATGGTGTGACTGCAAACTTCCTAATTCTAAGCAAAGCCAAGATGAGCC
TTTGAGAAGCAGAAAAGTGTTTGTGGGGCGCTGTACAGAGGACATGACTGAGGATGAGCTGCGGGAGTTC
TTCTCTCAGTACGGGGATGTGATGGATGTCTTCATCCCCAAGCCATTCAGGGCCTTTGCCTTTGTTACAT
TTGCAGATGATCAGATTGCGCAGTCTCTTTGTGGAGAGGACTTGATCATTAAAGGAATCAGCGTTCATAT
ATCCAATGCCGAACCTAAGCACAATAGCAATAGACAGTTAGAAAGAAGTGGAAGATTTGGTGGTAATCCA
GGTGGCTTTGGGAATCAGGGTGGATTTGGTAATAGCAGAGGGGGTGGAGCTGGTTTGGGAAACAATCAAG
GTAGTAATATGGGTGGTGGGATGAACTTTGGTGCGTTCAGCATTAATCCAGCCATGATGGCTGCCGCCCA
GGCAGCACTACAGAGCAGTTGGGGTATGATGGGCATGTTAGCCAGCCAGCAGAACCAGTCAGGCCCATCG
GGTAATAACCAAAACCAAGGCAACATGCAGAGGGAGCCAAACCAGGCCTTCGGTTCTGGAAATAACTCTT
ATAGTGGCTCTAATTCTGGTGCAGCAATTGGTTGGGGATCAGCATCCAATGCAGGGTCGGGCAGTGGTTT
TAATGGAGGCTTTGGCTCAAGCATGGATTCTAAGTCTTCTGGCTGGGGAATGTAA
